>Addgene plasmid #216970 | pET26b(modified)-Lg-L | addgene full sequence | sequence record 444930 | Addgene NGS Result
TTGGCGAATGGG
[124 nt withheld, positions 13-136]
C
[91 nt withheld, positions 138-228]
A
[49 nt withheld, positions 230-278]
CCTTTGACGTTGGAGTCCACGTTCTTT
[37 nt withheld, positions 306-342]
ACCCTATCTCGGTCTATTCTTTTGATTTATAAGGGATTTTGCCGATTTCGGCCTATTGGTTAAAAAATGA
GCTGATTTAACAAAAATTTAACGCGAATTTTAACAAAATATTAACGCTTACAATTTAGGTGGCACTTTTC
GGGGAAATGTGCGCGGAACCCCTATTTGTTTATTTTTCTAAATACATTCAAATATGTATCCGCTCATGAA
TTAATTCTTATTTGCCGACTACCTTGGTGATCTCGCCTTTCACGTAGTGGACAAATTCTTCCAACTGATC
TGCGCGCGAGGCCAAGCGATCTTCTTCTTGTCCAAGATAAGCCTGTCTAGCTTCAAGTATGACGGGCTGA
TACTGGGCCGGCAGGCGCTCCATTGCCCAGTCGGCAGCGACATCCTTCGGCGCGATTTTGCCGGTTACTG
CGCTGTACCAAATGCGGGACAACGTAAGCACTACATTTCGCTCATCGCCAGCCCAGTCGGGCGGCGAGTT
CCATAGCGTTAAGGTTTCATTTAGCGCCTCAAATAGATCCTGTTCAGGAACCGGATCAAAGAGTTCCTCC
GCCGCTGGACCTACCAAGGCAACGCTATGTTCTCTTGCTTTTGTCAGCAAGATAGCCAGATCAATGTCGA
TCGTGGCTGGCTCGAAGATACCTGCAAGAATGTCATTGCGCTGCCATTCTCCAAATTGCAGTTCGCGCTT
AGCTGGATAACGCCACGGAATGATGTCGTCGTGCACAACAATGGTGACTTCTACAGCGCGGAGAATCTCG
CTCTCTCCAGGGGAAGCCGAAGTTTCCAAAAGGTCGTTGATCAAAGCTCGCCGCGTTGTTTCATCAAGCC
TTACGGTCACCGTAACCAGCAAATCAATATCACTGTGTGGCTTCAGGCCGCCATCCACTGCGGAGCCGTA
CAAATGTACGGCCAGCAACGTCGGTTCGAGATGGCGCTCGATGACGCCAACTACCTCTGATAGTTGAGTC
GATACTTCGGCGATCACCGCTTCCCTCATAACACCCCTTGTATTACTGTTTATGTAAGCAGACAGTTTTA
TTGTTCATGACCAAAATCCCTTAACGTGAGTTTTCGTTCCACTGAGCGTCAGACCCCGTAGAAAAGATCA
AAGGATCTTCGATCAAAGGATCTTCTTGAGATCCTTTTTTTCTGCGCGTAATCTTTTGCCCTGTAAACGA
AAAAACCACCTGGGGAGGTGGTTTGATCGAAGGTTAAGCAGTTCCCCAACTGACTTAACCTTCGAAAAAA
CCACCTGGGGAGGTGGTTTGATCGAAGGTTAAGTCAGTTGGGGAACTGCTTAACCGTGGTAACTGGCTTT
CGCAGAGCACAGCAACCAAATCTGTCCTTCCAGTGTAGCCGGACTTTGGCGCACACTTCAAGAGCAACCG
CGTGTTTAGCTAAACAAATCCTCTGCGAACTCCCAGTTACCAATGGCTGCTGCCAGTGGCGTTTTACCGT
GCTTTTCCGGGTTGGACTCAAGTGAACAGTTACCGGATAAGGCGCAGCAGTCGGGCTGAACGGGGAGTTC
TTGCTTACAGCCCAGCTTGGAGCGAACGACCTACACCGAGCCGAGATACCAGTGTGTGAGCTATGAGAAA
GCGCCACACTTCCCGTAAGGGAGAAAGGCGGAACAGGTATCCGGTAAACGGCAGGGTCGGAACAGGAGAG
CGCAAGAGGGAGCGACCCGCCGGAAACGGTGGGGATCTTTAAGTCCTGTCGGGTTTCGCCCGTACTGTCA
GATTCATGGTTGAGCCTCACGGCTCCCACAGATGCACCGGAAAAGCGTCTGTTTATGTGAACTCTGGCAG
GAGGGCGGAGCCTATGGAAAAACGCCACCGGCGCGGCCCTGCTGTTTTGCCTCACATGTTAGTCCCCTGC
TTATCCACGGAATCTGTGGGTAACTTTGTATGTGTCCGCAGCGCAACGCCAGCAACGCGGCCTTTTTACG
GTTCCTGGCCTTTTGCTGGCCTTTTGCTCACATGTTCTTTCCTGCGTTATCCCCTGATTCTGTGGATAAC
CGTATTACCGCCTTTGAGTGAGCTGATACCGCTCGCCGCAGCCGAACGACCGAGCGCAGCGAGTCAGTGA
GCGAGGAAGCGGAAGAGCGCCTGATGCGGTATTTTCTCCTTACGCATCTGTGCGGTATTTCACACCGCAA
TGGTGCACTCTCAGTACAATCTGCTCTGATGCCGCATAGTTAAGCCAGTATACACTCCGCTATCGCTACG
TGACTGGGTCATGGCTGCGCCCCGACACCCGCCAACACCCGCTGACGCGCCCTGACGGGCTTGTCTGCTC
CCGGCATCCGCTTACAGACAAGCTGTGACCGTCTCCGGGAGCTGCATGTGTCAGAGGTTTTCACCGTCAT
CACCGAAACGCGCGAGGCAGCTGCGGTAAAGCTCATCAGCGTGGTCGTGAAGCGATTCACAGATGTCTGC
CTGTTCATCCGCGTCCAGCTCGTTGAGTTTCTCCAGAAGCGTTAATGTCTGGCTTCTGATAAAGCGGGCC
ATGTTAAGGGCGGTTTTTTCCTGTTTGGTCACTGATGCCTCCGTGTAAGGGGGATTTCTGTTCATGGGGG
TAATGATACCGATGAAACGAGAGAGGATGCTCACGATACGGGTTACTGATGATGAACATGCCCGGTTACT
GGAACGTTGTGAGGGTAAACAACTGGCGGTATGGATGCGGCGGGACCAGAGAAAAATCACTCAGGGTCAA
TGCCAGCGCTTCGTTAATACAGATGTAGGTGTTCCACAGGGTAGCCAGCAGCATCCTGCGATGCAGATCC
GGAACATAATGGTGCAGGGCGCTGACTTCCGCGTTTCCAGACTTTACGAAACACGGAAACCGAAGACCAT
TCATGTTGTTGCTCAGGTCGCAGACGTTTTGCAGCAGCAGTCGCTTCACGTTCGCTCGCGTATCGGTGAT
TCATTCTGCTAACCAGTAAGGCAACCCCGCCAGCCTAGCCGGGTCCTCAACGACAGGAGCACGATCATGC
GCACCCGTGGGGCCGCCATGCCGGCGATAATGGCCTGCTTCTCGCCGAAACGTTTGGTGGCGGGACCAGT
GACGAAGGCTTGAGCGAGGGCGTGCAAGATTCCGAATACCGCAAGCGACAGGCCGATCATCGTCGCGCTC
CAGCGAAAGCGGTCCTCGCCGAAAATGACCCAGAGCGCTGCCGGCACCTGTCCTACGAGTTGCATGATAA
AGAAGACAGTCATAAGTGCGGCGACGATAGTCATGCCCCGCGCCCACCGGAAGGAGCTGACTGGGTTGAA
GGCTCTCAAGGGCATCGGTCGAGATCCCGGTGCCTAATGAGTGAGCTAACTTACATTAATTGCGTTGCGC
TCACTGCCCGCTTTCCAGTCGGGAAACCTGTCGTGCCAGCTGCATTAATGAATCGGCCAACGCGCGGGGA
GAGGCGGTTTGCGTATTGGGCGCCAGGGTGGTTTTTCTTTTCACCAGTGAGACGGGCAACAGCTGATTGC
CCTTCACCGCCTGGCCCTGAGAGAGTTGCAGCAAGCGGTCCACGCTGGTTTGCCCCAGCAGGCGAAAATC
CTGTTTGATGGTGGTTAACGGCGGGATATAACATGAGCTGTCTTCGGTATCGTCGTATCCCACTACCGAG
ATATCCGCACCAACGCGCAGCCCGGACTCGGTAATGGCGCGCATTGCGCCCAGCGCCATCTGATCGTTGG
CAACCAGCATCGCAGTGGGAACGATGCCCTCATTCAGCATTTGCATGGTTTGTTGAAAACCGGACATGGC
ACTCCAGTCGCCTTCCCGTTCCGCTATCGGCTGAATTTGATTGCGAGTGAGATATTTATGCCAGCCAGCC
AGACGCAGACGCGCCGAGACAGAACTTAATGGGCCCGCTAACAGCGCGATTTGCTGGTGACCCAATGCGA
CCAGATGCTCCACGCCCAGTCGCGTACCGTCTTCATGGGAGAAAATAATACTGTTGATGGGTGTCTGGTC
AGAGACATCAAGAAATAACGCCGGAACATTAGTGCAGGCAGCTTCCACAGCAATGGCATCCTGGTCATCC
AGCGGATAGTTAATGATCAGCCCACTGACGCGTTGCGCGAGAAGATTGTGCACCGCCGCTTTACAGGCTT
CGACGCCGCTTCGTTCTACCATCGACACCACCACGCTGGCACCCAGTTGATCGGCGCGAGATTTAATCGC
CGCGACAATTTGCGACGGCGCGTGCAGGGCCAGACTGGAGGTGGCAACGCCAATCAGCAACGACTGTTTG
CCCGCCAGTTGTTGTGCCACGCGGTTGGGAATGTAATTCAGCTCCGCCATCGCCGCTTCCACTTTTTCCC
GCGTTTTCGCAGAAACGTGGCTGGCCTGGTTCACCACGCGGGAAACGGTCTGATAAGAGACACCGGCATA
CTCTGCGACATCGTATAACGTTACTGGTTTCACATTCACCACCCTGAATTGACTCTCTTCCGGGCGCTAT
CATGCCATACCGCGAAAGGTTTTGCGCCATTCGATGGTGTCCGGGATCTCGACGCTCTCCCTTATGCGAC
TCCTGCATTAGGAAGCAGCCCAGTAGTAGGTTGAGGCCGTTGAGCACCGCCGCCGCAAGGAATGGTGCAT
GCAAGGAGATGGCGCCCAACAGTCCCCCGGCCACGGGGCCTGCCACCATACCCACGCCGAAACAAGCGCT
CATGAGCCCGAAGTGGCGAGCCCGATCTTCCCCATCGGTGATGTCGGCGATATAGGCGCCAGCAACCGCA
CCTGTGGCGCCGGTGATGCCGGCCACGATGCGTCCGGCGTAGAGGATCGAGATCTCGATCCCGCGAAATT
AATACGACTCACTATAGGGGAATTGTGAGCGGATAACAATTCCCCTCTAGAAATAATTTTGTTTAACTTT
AAGAAGGAGATATACATATGGATTATAAAGATGATGATGATAAAGTCTTCACACTCGAAGATTTCGTTGG
GGACTGGGAACAGACAGCCGCCTACAACCTGGACCAAGTCCTTGAACAGGGAGGTGTGTCCAGTTTGCTG
CAGAATCTCGCCGTGTCCGTAACTCCGATCCAAAGGATTGTCCGGAGCGGTGAAAATGCCCTGAAGATCG
ACATCCATGTCATCATCCCGTATGAAGGTCTGAGCGCCGACCAAATGGCCCAGATCGAAGAGGTGTTTAA
GGTGGTGTACCCTGTGGATGATCATCACTTTAAGGTGATCCTGCCCTATGGCACACTGGTAATCGACGGG
GTTACGCCGAACATGCTGAACTATTTCGGACGGCCGTATGAAGGCATCGCCGTGTTCGACGGCAAAAAGA
TCACTGTAACAGGGACCCTGTGGAACGGCAACAAAATTATCGACGAGCGCCTGATCACCCCCGACGGCTC
CATGCTGTTCCGAGTAACCATCAACGTTTCTCAAGGCAGTTCAGGTGGTGGCGGGAGCGGAGGTGGAGGC
TCGAGCGGTGGAGAATTACTGTATTTATACGGTTTAATTCCAACAAAAGAAGCAGCAGCCATAGAGCCGT
TTCCATCTTATAAGGGGTTTGACGGAGAACATTCACTGTACCCAATTGCGTTTGATCAGGTGACGGCTGT
AGTTTCTAAGCTGGATGCTGACACCTATTCAGAAAAAGTGATTCAAGAAAAAATGGAGCAGGATATGAGC
TGGCTGCAGGAAAAAGCATTTCATCATCACGAAACGGTAGCCGCTTTGTACGAAGAATTTACGATCATTC
CATTAAAATTTTGCACCATTTATAAAGGTGAAGAAAGTCTGCAGGCAGCTATTGAGATTAACAAAGAAAA
GATAGAGAATTCACTGACGCTGCTTCAAGGAAATGAAGAGTGGAATGTGAAAATTTACTGTGATGATACA
GAGCTTAAAAAAGGAATCAGCGAAACGAATGAAAGCGTGAAAGCGAAAAAACAAGAAATTAGTCACTTAT
CACCAGGAAGACAGTTTTTTGAAAAGAAAAAAATAGATCAGCTGATTGAAAAAGAATTAGAGCTTCACAA
AAACAAAGTGTGTGAAGAGATACATGACAAGCTAAAAGAATTATCGCTTTATGACTCTGTTAAAAAGAAT
TGGAGCAAAGACGTAACTGGCGCAGCTGAACAGATGGCGTGGAACAGCGTGTTTCTTCTCCCGTCTCTGC
AGATTACTAAGTTCGTAAACGAAATAGAAGAGCTTCAGCAAAGGCTTGAAAATAAAGGCTGGAAGTTTGA
AGTGACGGGACCATGGCCGCCCTATCATTTCTCGAGCTTTGCGTAAGGCTGTTTTGGCGGATGAGAGAAG
ATTGAGATCCGGCTGCTAACAAAGCCCGAAAGGAAGCTGAGTTGGCTGCTGCCACCGCTGAGCAATAACT
AGCATAACCCCTTGGGGCCTCTAAACGGGTCTTGAGGGGTTTTTTGCTGAAAGGAGGAACTATATCCGGA
Features (pLannotate 1.2.2; 21 found; start..end, strand, type, name):
     13..441     +  rep_origin     f1 ori (sequence partly withheld): f1 bacteriophage origin of replication; arrow indicates direction of (+) strand synthesis
    494..551     +  promoter       AmpR promoter (fragment): bla
    560..1351    -  CDS            SmR: aminoglycoside adenylyltransferase (Murphy, 1985); aadA; confers resistance to spectinomycin and streptomycin
   1473..1570    +  rep_origin     CloDF13 ori (fragment): Plasmids containing the CloDF13 (CDF) origin of replication can be propagated in E. coli cells that contain additional plasmids with compatible origins.
   1595..2276    +  rep_origin     CloDF13 ori (fragment): Plasmids containing the CloDF13 (CDF) origin of replication can be propagated in E. coli cells that contain additional plasmids with compatible origins.
   2324..2457    +  rep_origin     RSF ori (fragment): Plasmids containing the RSF 1030 origin of replication can be propagated in E. coli cells that contain additional plasmids with compatible origins.
   2462..2601    -  misc_feature   bom: basis of mobility region from pBR322
   2703..2894    -  CDS            rop: Rop protein, which maintains plasmids at low copy number; rop
   2911..3291    +  CDS            YPB1_ECOLX: Protein predicted: Swiss-Prot protein existence level 4. From Escherichia coli.
   3363..3654    -  CDS            TcR (fragment): tetracycline efflux protein; tet; confers resistance to tetracycline
   3669..3690    -  protein_bind   CAP binding site: CAP binding activates transcription in the presence of cAMP. E. coli catabolite activator protein
   3703..4785    -  CDS            lacI: lac repressor; lacI; The lac repressor binds to the lac operator to inhibit transcription in E. coli. This inhibition can be relieved by adding lactose or isopropyl-β-D-thiogalactopyranoside (IPTG).
   4786..4863    -  promoter       lacI promoter: lacI
   4871..5150    -  CDS            TcR (fragment): tetracycline efflux protein; tet; confers resistance to tetracycline
   5172..5190    +  promoter       T7 promoter: promoter for bacteriophage T7 RNA polymerase
   5191..5215    +  protein_bind   lac operator: The lac repressor binds to the lac operator to inhibit transcription in E. coli. This inhibition can be relieved by adding lactose or isopropyl-β-D-thiogalactopyranoside (IPTG). lac repressor encoded by lacI
   5230..5252    +  RBS            RBS: efficient ribosome binding site from bacteriophage T7 gene 10 (Olins and Rangwala, 1989)
   5287..5758    +  CDS            Nluc (fragment): NanoLuc® luciferase human codon-optimized
   5979..5995    +  5'UTR          OsADH 5'-UTR (fragment): translational enhancer from the 5'-UTR of the Oryza sativa alcohol dehydrogenase gene (Sugio et al., 2008)
   6654..6703    +  CDS            SET1 (fragment): solubility-enhancement tag derived from T7 phage gene 10B
   6711..6758    +  terminator     T7 terminator: transcription terminator for bacteriophage T7 RNA polymerase
