[The description below was written by a language model from this plasmid's Addgene catalogue record and pLannotate feature annotations shown in this document.]
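Description:
pET26b(modified)-Lg-L is a 6.8 kb bacterial expression plasmid built on a modified pET26b backbone for producing a fusion of the NanoLuc Large BiT fragment, a linker and GvpL, a gas vesicle protein from Priestia megaterium. The "modified" designation is reflected in the feature table. Instead of the usual pET26b kanamycin marker and pBR322-type origin, the plasmid carries an aadA (SmR) gene conferring spectinomycin/streptomycin resistance and a CloDF13 (CDF) origin, annotated in two fragments with a short adjacent RSF-like match. The CDF origin is compatible with other common E. coli origins, so the plasmid can be maintained alongside a second plasmid. The record lists it as low copy. The bom and rop elements, an f1 origin and small tetracycline-resistance remnants flanking lacI are also present as backbone carry-over.

Expression follows the standard pET arrangement: a T7 promoter with an adjacent lac operator, the T7 gene 10 ribosome binding site and a T7 terminator, with plasmid-borne lacI providing repression that is relieved by IPTG in a host supplying T7 RNA polymerase. The annotated Nluc fragment corresponds to Large BiT, which the catalogue says is preceded by a FLAG tag at the N terminus of the insert. The linker and GvpL coding region downstream are not annotated as such, and the short OsADH and SET1 hits in that stretch are probably incidental matches.

The construct is one half of a split-NanoLuc complementation pair. Luminescence is reconstituted when Large BiT-GvpL is brought close to a partner protein carrying the complementary small fragment. According to the associated publication title, it was used for systematic mapping of protein-protein interactions in gas vesicle assembly.
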