Addgene plasmid #216970: pET26b(modified)-Lg-L
Purpose: Expression of Large BiT-Linker-GvpL
Depositing lab: George Lu. Depositing organization: Rice University. Publication: Elucidating the assembly of gas vesicles by systematic protein-protein interaction analysis. Iburg M, Anderson AP, Wong VT, Anton ED, He A, Lu GJ. EMBO J. 2024 Oct;43(19):4156-4172. doi: 10.1038/s44318-024-00178-2. Epub 2024 Sep 3. PubMed 39227754.
Backbone
  Vector backbone: pET26b
  Vector type: Bacterial Expression
Growth in bacteria
  Bacterial resistance: Spectinomycin, 50 μg/mL
  Growth temperature: 30°C
  Growth strain: DH5alpha
  Copy number: Low Copy
Gene/Insert
  Gene/Insert name: Large BiT-Linker-GvpL
  Species: Synthetic; Priestia megaterium
  Tag / fusion protein: FLAG-Split Nanoluciferase LargeBiT (N terminal on insert)
  Cloning method: Gibson Cloning
Terms and licenses: Academic/Nonprofit Terms; Industry Terms: Not Available to Industry
Depositor comments: Please visit https://www.biorxiv.org/content/10.1101/2023.07.23.550228v1 for bioRxiv preprint.
How to cite: pET26b(modified)-Lg-L was a gift from George Lu (Addgene plasmid # 216970 ; http://n2t.net/addgene:216970 ; RRID:Addgene_216970)
